>Addgene plasmid #47159 | TAL3440 | depositor partial sequence | sequence record 67246 | Insert sequence
ATGGACTACAAAGACCATGACGGTGATTATAAAGATCATGACATCGATTACAAGGATGACGATGACAAGA
TGGCCCCCAAGAAGAAGAGGAAGGTGGGCATTCACCGCGGGGTACCTATGGTGGACTTGAGGACACTCGG
TTATTCGCAACAGCAACAGGAGAAAATCAAGCCTAAGGTCAGGAGCACCGTCGCGCAACACCACGAGGCG
CTTGTGGGGCATGGCTTCACTCATGCGCATATTGTCGCGCTTTCACAGCACCCTGCGGCGCTTGGGACGG
TGGCTGTCAAATACCAAGATATGATTGCGGCCCTGCCCGAAGCCACGCACGAGGCAATTGTAGGGGTCGG
TAAACAGTGGTCGGGAGCGCGAGCACTTGAGGCGCTGCTGACTGTGGCGGGTGAGCTTAGGGGGCCTCCG
CTCCAGCTCGACACCGGGCAGCTGCTGAAGATCGCGAAGAGAGGGGGAGTAACAGCGGTAGAGGCAGTGC
ACGCCTGGCGCAATGCGCTCACCGGGGCCCCCTTGAACCTGACCCCAGACCAGGTAGTCGCAATCGCGTC
ACATGACGGGGGAAAGCAAGCCCTGGAAACCGTGCAAAGGTTGTTGCCGGTCCTTTGTCAAGACCACGGC
CTTACACCGGAGCAAGTCGTGGCCATTGCAAGCAACATCGGTGGCAAACAGGCTCTTGAGACGGTTCAGA
GACTTCTCCCAGTTCTCTGTCAAGCCCACGGGCTGACTCCCGATCAAGTTGTAGCGATTGCGAATAACAA
TGGAGGGAAACAAGCATTGGAGACTGTCCAACGGCTCCTTCCCGTGTTGTGTCAAGCCCACGGTTTGACG
CCTGCACAAGTGGTCGCCATCGCCAACAACAACGGCGGTAAGCAGGCGCTGGAAACAGTACAGCGCCTGC
TGCCTGTACTGTGCCAGGATCATGGACTGACCCCAGACCAGGTAGTCGCAATCGCGTCAAACGGAGGGGG
AAAGCAAGCCCTGGAAACCGTGCAAAGGTTGTTGCCGGTCCTTTGTCAAGACCACGGCCTTACACCGGAG
CAAGTCGTGGCCATTGCATCCCACGACGGTGGCAAACAGGCTCTTGAGACGGTTCAGAGACTTCTCCCAG
TTCTCTGTCAAGCCCACGGGCTGACTCCCGATCAAGTTGTAGCGATTGCGTCGCATGACGGAGGGAAACA
AGCATTGGAGACTGTCCAACGGCTCCTTCCCGTGTTGTGTCAAGCCCACGGTTTGACGCCTGCACAAGTG
GTCGCCATCGCCTCCAATATTGGCGGTAAGCAGGCGCTGGAAACAGTACAGCGCCTGCTGCCTGTACTGT
GCCAGGATCATGGACTGACCCCAGACCAGGTAGTCGCAATCGCGAACAATAATGGGGGAAAGCAAGCCCT
GGAAACCGTGCAAAGGTTGTTGCCGGTCCTTTGTCAAGACCACGGCCTTACACCGGAGCAAGTCGTGGCC
ATTGCATCCCACGACGGTGGCAAACAGGCTCTTGAGACGGTTCAGAGACTTCTCCCAGTTCTCTGTCAAG
CCCACGGGCTGACTCCCGATCAAGTTGTAGCGATTGCGTCGCATGACGGAGGGAAACAAGCATTGGAGAC
TGTCCAACGGCTCCTTCCCGTGTTGTGTCAAGCCCACGGTTTGACGCCTGCACAAGTGGTCGCCATCGCC
AGCCATGATGGCGGTAAGCAGGCGCTGGAAACAGTACAGCGCCTGCTGCCTGTACTGTGCCAGGATCATG
GACTGACCCCAGACCAGGTAGTCGCAATCGCGAACAATAATGGGGGAAAGCAAGCCCTGGAAACCGTGCA
AAGGTTGTTGCCGGTCCTTTGTCAAGACCACGGCCTTACACCGGAGCAAGTCGTGGCCATTGCAAATAAT
AACGGTGGCAAACAGGCTCTTGAGACGGTTCAGAGACTTCTCCCAGTTCTCTGTCAAGCCCACGGGCTGA
CTCCCGATCAAGTTGTAGCGATTGCGTCGCATGACGGAGGGAAACAAGCATTGGAGACTGTCCAACGGCT
CCTTCCCGTGTTGTGTCAAGCCCACGGTTTGACGCCTGCACAAGTGGTCGCCATCGCCTCCAATATTGGC
GGTAAGCAGGCGCTGGAAACAGTACAGCGCCTGCTGCCTGTACTGTGCCAGGATCATGGACTGACACCCG
AACAGGTGGTCGCCATTGCTTCTAATGGGGGAGGACGGCCAGCCTTGGAG
