>Addgene plasmid #47159 | TAL3440 | addgene partial sequence | sequence record 68670 | JDS-TALEN-F 5'-TAGGGGTCGGTAAACAGTGG-3'
GGCGGGTGAGCTTAGGGGGCCTCCGCTCCAGCTCGACACCGGGCAGCTGCTGAAGATCGCGAAGAGAGGG
GGAGTAACAGCGGTAGAGGCAGTGCACGCCTGGCGCAATGCGCTCACCGGGGCCCCCTTGAACCTGACCC
CAGACCAGGTAGTCGCAATCGCGTCACATGACGGGGGAAAGCAAGCCCTGGAAACCGTGCAAAGGTTGTT
GCCGGTCCTTTGTCAAGACCACGGCCTTACACCGGAGCAAGTCGTGGCCATTGCAAGCAACATCGGTGGC
AAACAGGCTCTTGAGACGGTTCAGAGACTTCTCCCAGTTCTCTGTCAAGCCCACGGGCTGACTCCCGATC
AAGTTGTAGCGATTGCGAATAACAATGGAGGGAAACAAGCATTGGAGACTGTCCAACGGCTCCTTCCCGT
GTTGTGTCAAGCCCACGGTTTGACGCCTGCACAAGTGGTCGCCATCGCCAACAACAACGGCGGTAAGCAG
GCGCTGGAAACAGTACAGCGCCTGCTGCCTGTACTGTGCCAGGATCATGGACTGACCCCAGACCAGGTAG
TCGCAATCGCGTCAAA
