[The description below was written by a language model from this plasmid's Addgene catalogue record.]
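Description:
TAL3440 is a TALEN expression plasmid encoding the left-hand monomer of a nuclease pair directed against the zebrafish (D. rerio) FoxF2a gene. It is built on the JDS78 backbone (about 6.4 kb without insert), a TALEN scaffold vector classed as mammalian expression with a T7 promoter. The plasmid is maintained in E. coli at high copy under ampicillin selection; the record does not name the origin of replication, and no feature table is provided.

The roughly 1.4 kb insert is an engineered array of TAL effector repeats whose order determines recognition of a specific DNA half-site in FoxF2a. It was cloned between BsmBI sites that were destroyed in the process, as is typical of type IIS assembly, which places the repeat array in frame with backbone-encoded sequences: an N-terminal 3X Flag tag for detection and a C-terminal wild-type FokI cleavage domain. Because FokI must dimerise to cut, this construct is meant to be used with a matching "right" TALEN that binds the opposite strand nearby. The pair then produces a double-strand break in the spacer between the two sites, and error-prone repair of that break can introduce disruptive insertions or deletions.

The CMV promoter drives expression of the fusion protein in transfected cells. The T7 designation indicates that the coding sequence can also be transcribed in vitro, yielding mRNA that could be injected into zebrafish embryos, in keeping with the associated work on targeted gene disruption in somatic zebrafish cells. The depositor advises confirming the plasmid's structure by diagnostic restriction digest before use, a sensible check for repeat-rich constructs of this kind.
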