Addgene plasmid #47159: TAL3440
Depositing lab: Keith Joung. Depositing organization: Massachusetts General Hospital. Publication: Targeted gene disruption in somatic zebrafish cells using engineered TALENs. Sander JD, Cade L, Khayter C, Reyon D, Peterson RT, Joung JK, Yeh JR. Nat Biotechnol. 2011 Aug 5;29(8):697-8. doi: 10.1038/nbt.1934. PubMed 21822241.
Backbone
  Vector backbone: JDS78
  Backbone manufacturer: Addgene plasmid #32290
  Backbone size w/o insert (bp): 6447
  Vector type: Mammalian Expression ; T7
Growth in bacteria
  Bacterial resistance: Ampicillin, 100 μg/mL
  Growth temperature: 37°C
  Growth strain: XL1 Blue
  Copy number: High Copy
Gene/Insert
  Gene/Insert name: ZebrafishCommunity-FoxF2a-left (alt name: FoxF2a)
  Species: D. rerio (zebrafish)
  Insert size (bp): 1430
  Promoter: CMV
  Tag / fusion protein: 3X Flag (N terminal on backbone); WT FOKI (C terminal on backbone)
  Cloning method: Restriction Enzyme; 5′ cloning site BsmBI (destroyed during cloning); 3′ cloning site BsmBI (destroyed during cloning)
  Sequencing primers: 5′ CMV-F; 3′ BGH-rev
Terms and licenses: Academic/Nonprofit Terms; Industry Terms: Not Available to Industry
Depositor comments: Target binding site: TCAGGTCCAGCCCGGCAT It is strongly recommended that users perform a diagnostic digest to verify this plasmid prior to use. For example, a double digest of the plasmid with BamHI and KpnI should result in two bands at 2.3kb and 5.8kb.
How to cite: TAL3440 was a gift from Keith Joung (Addgene plasmid # 47159 ; http://n2t.net/addgene:47159 ; RRID:Addgene_47159)
